Addgene plasmid #240216: pLV[Exp]-Hygro-cTnT-FUCCIplex
Purpose: Multiplexable FUCCI sensor (FUCCIplex). The cTnT promoter drives the expression of the fluorescent sensor.
Depositing lab: Francesco Pasqualini. Depositing organization: Universita degli Studi di Pavia. Publication: CALIPERS: Cell cycle-aware live imaging for phenotyping experiments and regeneration studies. Di Sante M, Pezzotti M, Zimmermann J, Enrico A, Deschamps J, Balmas E, Becca S, Reali A, Bertero A, Jug F, Pasqualini FS. bioRxiv 2024.12.19.629259 10.1101/2024.12.19.629259.
Backbone
  Vector backbone: pLenti-Hygro
  Backbone manufacturer: VectorBuilder
  Backbone size w/o insert (bp): 8155
  Total vector size (bp): 10573
  Vector type: Mammalian Expression, Lentiviral
  Selectable markers: Hygromycin
Growth in bacteria
  Bacterial resistance: Ampicillin, 100 μg/mL
  Growth temperature: 37°C
  Growth strain: Top10
  Copy number: High Copy
Gene/Insert
  Gene/Insert name: FUCCIplex
  Species: Synthetic
  Insert size (bp): 2418
  Promoter: cTnT
  Cloning method: Unknown
  Sequencing primers: 5′ GCAGCTCACAAGTGTTGCATTC
Resource information
  A portion of this plasmid was derived from a plasmid made by: VectorBuilder
Terms and licenses: Academic/Nonprofit Terms; Industry Terms: Not Available to Industry
Depositor comments: Please visit https://doi.org/10.1101/2024.12.19.629259 for bioRxiv preprint.
How to cite: pLV[Exp]-Hygro-cTnT-FUCCIplex was a gift from Francesco Pasqualini (Addgene plasmid # 240216 ; http://n2t.net/addgene:240216 ; RRID:Addgene_240216)
