[The description below was written by a language model from this plasmid's Addgene catalogue record and pLannotate feature annotations shown in this document.]
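Description:
pLV[Exp]-Hygro-cTnT-FUCCIplex is a 10.6 kb third-generation-style, self-inactivating HIV-1 lentiviral expression vector built on a VectorBuilder pLenti-Hygro backbone. In bacteria it is maintained through a high-copy ColE1/pUC origin and selected with ampicillin (AmpR/bla). The backbone also carries an f1 ori, an SV40 ori, and residual lac, T7 and T3 elements. The viral portion consists of an RSV promoter fused to a truncated 5' LTR, the Ψ packaging signal with a gag fragment, RRE, cPPT/CTS, WPRE, and a ΔU3 3' LTR followed by an SV40 poly(A) signal. Genomic RNA can therefore be produced Tat-independently and packaged when helper functions are supplied in trans, and the integrated provirus lacks LTR promoter activity.

The payload is FUCCIplex, a synthetic cell-cycle reporter of about 2.4 kb flanked by Gateway attB1 and attB2 sites. It encodes mTurquoise2 (cyan) followed by the human Cdt1(30-120) degron, then the near-infrared, biliverdin-dependent miRFP670 followed by the Geminin(1-110) degron. As in classical FUCCI designs, the Cdt1-tagged fluorophore accumulates in G1, while the Geminin-tagged one accumulates in S/G2/M. The cyan and near-infrared colours leave the green and red channels free for other reporters, consistent with the stated "multiplexable" purpose. The element linking the two fusion proteins is not annotated. The catalogue states that expression is driven by the cTnT (cardiac troponin T) promoter. The feature table does not annotate this promoter, but it presumably occupies the unannotated interval between attB4 and attB1, and it would be expected to restrict the sensor to cardiomyocytes. Downstream of the WPRE, a mouse PGK promoter drives hph, allowing hygromycin selection of transduced mammalian cells. The construct is intended for live imaging of cell-cycle state.
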