Features (pLannotate 1.2.2; 32 found; start..end, strand, type, name):
      3..229     +  promoter       RSV promoter: Rous sarcoma virus enhancer/promoter
    230..410     +  LTR            5' LTR (truncated): truncated 5' long terminal repeat (LTR) from HIV-1
    457..582     +  misc_feature   HIV-1 Ψ: packaging signal of human immunodeficiency virus type 1
    566..929     +  CDS            HIV-1 gag (fragment): gag protein from human immunodeficiency virus 1; gag
   1075..1308    +  misc_feature   RRE: The Rev response element (RRE) of HIV-1 allows for Rev-dependent mRNA export from the nucleus to the cytoplasm.
   1685..1785    +  CDS            Rev (fragment): human immunodeficiency virus 1 (HIV-1) Rev protein; rev; enhances nuclear export of unspliced and incompletely spliced viral mRNAs
   1803..1920    +  misc_feature   cPPT/CTS: central polypurine tract and central termination sequence of HIV-1
   1938..1958    +  protein_bind   attB4: mutant version of attB; core recombination site for the Gateway® BP reaction BP Clonase™
   2371..2395    +  protein_bind   attB1: mutant version of attB; recombination site for the Gateway® BP reaction BP Clonase™
   2402..3118    +  CDS            mTurquoise2: mTurquoise2 is a basic (constitutively fluorescent) cyan fluorescent protein published in 2012, derived from Aequorea victoria. It is reported to be a rapidly-maturing monomer with very low acid sensitivity.
   3173..3445    +  CDS            Cdt1 (30-120): degron consisting of residues 30-120 of human Cdt1 (Zielke and Edgar, 2015)
   3512..4456    +  CDS            miRFP670: miRFP670 is a basic (constitutively fluorescent) near ir fluorescent protein published in 2016, derived from Rhodopseudomonas palustris. It has low acid sensitivity. It requires the cofactor biliverdin for fluorescence.
   4487..4816    +  CDS            Gem1 (1-110): degron consisting of residues 1-110 of human Geminin (Zielke and Edgar, 2015)
   4820..4844    -  protein_bind   attB2: mutant version of attB; recombination site for the Gateway® BP reaction BP Clonase™
   4862..5450    +  misc_feature   WPRE: woodchuck hepatitis virus posttranscriptional regulatory element
   5481..5980    +  promoter       PGK promoter: mouse phosphoglycerate kinase 1 promoter
   5997..7019    +  CDS            hph: KHYB_ECOLX - Experimental evidence at protein level: Swiss-Prot protein existence level 1. The aminoglycoside phosphotransferases achieve inactivation of their antibiotic substrates by phosphorylation. Only phosphorylates hygromycin and closely related compounds such as demethyl analogs and destomycin. From Escherichia coli.
   7015..7092    +  CDS            nef (fragment): NEF_HV1Z2 - Experimental evidence at protein level: Swiss-Prot protein existence level 1. Extracellular Nef protein targets CD4(+) T-lymphocytes for apoptosis by interacting with CXCR4 surface receptors. From Human immunodeficiency virus type 1 group M subtype D (isolate Z2/CDC-Z34) (HIV-1).
   7094..7327    +  LTR            3' LTR (ΔU3): self-inactivating 3' long terminal repeat (LTR) from HIV-1
   7399..7520    +  polyA_signal   SV40 poly(A) signal: SV40 polyadenylation signal
   7560..7695    +  rep_origin     SV40 ori: SV40 origin of replication
   7716..7734    -  promoter       T7 promoter: promoter for bacteriophage T7 RNA polymerase
   7742..7897    +  CDS            lacZα (fragment): LacZα fragment of β-galactosidase; lacZ fragment
   7902..8330    +  rep_origin     f1 ori (sequence partly withheld): f1 bacteriophage origin of replication; arrow indicates direction of (+) strand synthesis
   8383..8487    +  promoter       AmpR promoter: bla
   8488..9348    +  CDS            AmpR: β-lactamase; bla; confers resistance to ampicillin, carbenicillin, and related antibiotics
   9519..10107   +  rep_origin     ori: high-copy-number ColE1/pMB1/pBR322/pUC origin of replication
  10290..10382   +  CDS            lacI (fragment): lac repressor; lacI; The lac repressor binds to the lac operator to inhibit transcription in E. coli. This inhibition can be relieved by adding lactose or isopropyl-β-D-thiogalactopyranoside (IPTG).
  10395..10416   +  protein_bind   CAP binding site: CAP binding activates transcription in the presence of cAMP. E. coli catabolite activator protein
  10431..10461   +  promoter       lac promoter: promoter for the E. coli lac operon
  10469..10485   +  protein_bind   lac operator: The lac repressor binds to the lac operator to inhibit transcription in E. coli. This inhibition can be relieved by adding lactose or isopropyl-β-D-thiogalactopyranoside (IPTG). lac repressor encoded by lacI
  10530..10548   +  promoter       T3 promoter: promoter for bacteriophage T3 RNA polymerase
>Addgene plasmid #240216 | pLV[Exp]-Hygro-cTnT-FUCCIplex | addgene full sequence | sequence record 499431 | Addgene Long Read Sequencing Result
AATGTAGTCTTATGCAATACTCTTGTAGTCTTGCAACATGGTAACGATGAGTTAGCAACATGCCTTACAA
GGAGAGAAAAAGCACCGTGCATGCCGATTGGTGGAAGTAAGGTGGTACGATCGTGCCTTATTAGGAAGGC
AACAGACGGGTCTGACATGGATTGGACGAACCACTGAATTGCCGCATTGCAGAGATATTGTATTTAAGTG
CCTAGCTCGATACATAAACGGGTCTCTCTGGTTAGACCAGATCTGAGCCTGGGAGCTCTCTGGCTAACTA
GGGAACCCACTGCTTAAGCCTCAATAAAGCTTGCCTTGAGTGCTTCAAGTAGTGTGTGCCCGTCTGTTGT
GTGACTCTGGTAACTAGAGATCCCTCAGACCCTTTTAGTCAGTGTGGAAAATCTCTAGCAGTGGCGCCCG
AACAGGGACTTGAAAGCGAAAGGGAAACCAGAGGAGCTCTCTCGACGCAGGACTCGGCTTGCTGAAGCGC
GCACGGCAAGAGGCGAGGGGCGGCGACTGGTGAGTACGCCAAAAATTTTGACTAGCGGAGGCTAGAAGGA
GAGAGATGGGTGCGAGAGCGTCAGTATTAAGCGGGGGAGAATTAGATCGCGATGGGAAAAAATTCGGTTA
AGGCCAGGGGGAAAGAAAAAATATAAATTAAAACATATAGTATGGGCAAGCAGGGAGCTAGAACGATTCG
CAGTTAATCCTGGCCTGTTAGAAACATCAGAAGGCTGTAGACAAATACTGGGACAGCTACAACCATCCCT
TCAGACAGGATCAGAAGAACTTAGATCATTATATAATACAGTAGCAACCCTCTATTGTGTGCATCAAAGG
ATAGAGATAAAAGACACCAAGGAAGCTTTAGACAAGATAGAGGAAGAGCAAAACAAAAGTAAGACCACCG
CACAGCAAGCGGCCGCTGATCTTCAGACCTGGAGGAGGAGATATGAGGGACAATTGGAGAAGTGAATTAT
ATAAATATAAAGTAGTAAAAATTGAACCATTAGGAGTAGCACCCACCAAGGCAAAGAGAAGAGTGGTGCA
GAGAGAAAAAAGAGCAGTGGGAATAGGAGCTTTGTTCCTTGGGTTCTTGGGAGCAGCAGGAAGCACTATG
GGCGCAGCGTCAATGACGCTGACGGTACAGGCCAGACAATTATTGTCTGGTATAGTGCAGCAGCAGAACA
ATTTGCTGAGGGCTATTGAGGCGCAACAGCATCTGTTGCAACTCACAGTCTGGGGCATCAAGCAGCTCCA
GGCAAGAATCCTGGCTGTGGAAAGATACCTAAAGGATCAACAGCTCCTGGGGATTTGGGGTTGCTCTGGA
AAACTCATTTGCACCACTGCTGTGCCTTGGAATGCTAGTTGGAGTAATAAATCTCTGGAACAGATTTGGA
ATCACACGACCTGGATGGAGTGGGACAGAGAAATTAACAATTACACAAGCTTAATACACTCCTTAATTGA
AGAATCGCAAAACCAGCAAGAAAAGAATGAACAAGAATTATTGGAATTAGATAAATGGGCAAGTTTGTGG
AATTGGTTTAACATAACAAATTGGCTGTGGTATATAAAATTATTCATAATGATAGTAGGAGGCTTGGTAG
GTTTAAGAATAGTTTTTGCTGTACTTTCTATAGTGAATAGAGTTAGGCAGGGATATTCACCATTATCGTT
TCAGACCCACCTCCCAACCCCGAGGGGACCCGACAGGCCCGAAGGAATAGAAGAAGAAGGTGGAGAGAGA
GACAGAGACAGATCCATTCGATTAGTGAACGGATCTCGACGGTATCGCTAGCTTTTAAAAGAAAAGGGGG
GATTGGGGGGTACAGTGCAGGGGAAAGAATAGTAGACATAATAGCAACAGACATACAAACTAAAGAATTA
CAAAAACAAATTACAAAAATTCAAAATTTTACTAGTGATTATCGGATCAACTTTGTATAGAAAAGTTGGG
GATAAAAGCAGTCTGGGCTTTCACATGACAGCATCTGGGGCTGCGGCAGAGGGTCGGGTCCGAAGCGCTG
CCTTATCAGCGTCCCCAGCCCTGGGAGGTGACAGCTGGCTGGCTTGTGTCAGCCCCTCGGGCACTCACGT
ATCTCCGTCCGACGGGTTTAAAATAGCAAAACTCTGAGGCCACACAATAGCTTGGGCTTATATGGGCTCC
TGTGGGGGAAGGGGGAGCACGGAGGGGGCCGGGGCCGCTGCTGCCAAAATAGCAGCTCACAAGTGTTGCA
TTCCTCTCTGGGCGCCGGGCACATTCCTGCTGGCTCTGCCCGCCCCGGGGTGGGCGCCGGGGGGACCTTA
AAGCCTCTGCCCCCCAAGGAGCCCTTCCCAGACAGCCGCCGGCACCCACCGCTCCGTGGGACAAGTTTGT
ACAAAAAAGCAGGCTGCCACCATGGTGAGCAAGGGCGAGGAGCTGTTCACCGGGGTGGTGCCCATCCTGG
TCGAGCTGGACGGCGACGTAAACGGCCACAAGTTCAGCGTGTCCGGCGAGGGCGAGGGCGATGCCACCTA
CGGCAAGCTGACCCTGAAGTTCATCTGCACCACCGGCAAGCTGCCCGTGCCCTGGCCCACCCTCGTGACC
ACCCTGTCCTGGGGCGTGCAGTGCTTCGCCCGCTACCCCGACCACATGAAGCAGCACGACTTCTTCAAGT
CCGCCATGCCCGAAGGCTACGTCCAGGAGCGCACCATCTTCTTCAAGGACGACGGCAACTACAAGACCCG
CGCCGAGGTGAAGTTCGAGGGCGACACCCTGGTGAACCGCATCGAGCTGAAGGGCATCGACTTCAAGGAG
GACGGCAACATCCTGGGGCACAAGCTGGAGTACAACTACTTTAGCGACAACGTCTATATCACCGCCGACA
AGCAGAAGAACGGCATCAAGGCCAACTTCAAGATCCGCCACAACATCGAGGACGGCGGCGTGCAGCTCGC
CGACCACTACCAGCAGAACACCCCCATCGGCGACGGCCCCGTGCTGCTGCCCGACAACCACTACCTGAGC
ACCCAGTCCAAGCTGAGCAAAGACCCCAACGAGAAGCGCGATCACATGGTCCTGCTGGAGTTCGTGACCG
CCGCCGGGATCACTCTCGGCATGGACGAGCTGTACAAGTACAGCATGCTGCCTAGCCTCGGCGGCTACCC
TAGCCATTGGAGGCCCCTGGAACCCTCTCCTGCCAGACCTGCCCTGAGAGCCCCTGCCTCCGCCACCTCC
GGCAGCAGAAAGAGAGCCAGACCTCCTGCCGCCCCTGGCAGAGATCAGGCCAGGCCCCCTGCCCGCAGAC
GGCTCCGGCTGTCCGTGGATGAGGTGTCCAGCCCTAGCACCCCCGAGGCCCCCGATATCCCTGCCTGTCC
CAGCCCTGGCCAGAAAATCAAGAAGAGCACACCTGCCGCCGGACAGCCTCCTCACCTGACCAGCGCCCAG
GACCAGGACACCATCGTCGACGAGGGCAGGGGCAGCCTGCTGACCTGCGGCGACGTGGAGGAGAACCCCG
GCCCCAGATCCATGGTAGCAGGTCATGCCTCTGGCAGCCCCGCATTCGGGACCGCCTCTCATTCGAATTG
CGAACATGAAGAGATCCACCTCGCCGGCTCGATCCAGCCGCATGGCGCGCTTCTGGTCGTCAGCGAACAT
GATCATCGCGTCATCCAGGCCAGCGCCAACGCCGCGGAATTTCTGAATCTCGGAAGCGTACTCGGCGTTC
CGCTCGCCGAGATCGACGGCGATCTGTTGATCAAGATCCTGCCGCATCTCGATCCCACCGCCGAAGGCAT
GCCGGTCGCGGTGCGCTGCCGGATCGGCAATCCCTCTACGGAGTACTGCGGTCTGATGCATCGGCCTCCG
GAAGGCGGGCTGATCATCGAACTCGAACGTGCCGGCCCGTCGATCGATCTGTCAGGCACGCTGGCGCCGG
CGCTGGAGCGGATCCGCACGGCGGGTTCACTGCGCGCGCTGTGCGATGACACCGTGCTGCTGTTTCAGCA
GTGCACCGGCTACGACCGGGTGATGGTGTATCGTTTCGATGAGCAAGGCCACGGCCTGGTATTCTCCGAG
TGCCATGTGCCTGGGCTCGAATCCTATTTCGGCAACCGCTATCCGTCGTCGACTGTCCCGCAGATGGCGC
GGCAGCTGTACGTGCGGCAGCGCGTCCGCGTGCTGGTCGACGTCACCTATCAGCCGGTGCCGCTGGAGCC
GCGGCTGTCGCCGCTGACCGGGCGCGATCTCGACATGTCGGGCTGCTTCCTGCGCTCGATGTCGCCGTGC
CATCTGCAGTTCCTGAAGGACATGGGCGTGCGCGCCACCCTGGCGGTGTCGCTGGTGGTCGGCGGCAAGC
TGTGGGGCCTGGTTGTCTGTCACCATTATCTGCCGCGCTTCATCCGTTTCGAGCTGCGGGCGATCTGCAA
ACGGCTCGCCGAAAGGATCGCGACGCGGATCACCGCGCTTGAGAGCGGCTACCCCAGCCACTGGCGGCCT
CTGGAAATGAACCCCAGCATGAAGCAGAAGCAGGAAGAGATCAAAGAGAACATCAAGAACAGCAGCGTGC
CCAGGCGGACCCTGAAGATGATCCAGCCCAGCGCCAGCGGATCTCTGGTGGGCCGGGAGAATGAGCTGTC
TGCCGGCCTGAGCAAGCGGAAGCACCGGAACGACCACCTGACCAGCACCACCTCTAGCCCAGGCGTGATC
GTGCCCGAGAGCAGCGAGAACAAGAACCTGGGCGGCGTGACCCAAGAAAGCTTCGACCTGATGATCAAAG
AAAACCCCAGCAGCCAGTACTGGAAAGAGGTGGCCGAGAAGCGGCGGAAGGCCCTGTAAACCCAGCTTTC
TTGTACAAAGTGGTGATAATCGAATTCCGATAATCAACCTCTGGATTACAAAATTTGTGAAAGATTGACT
GGTATTCTTAACTATGTTGCTCCTTTTACGCTATGTGGATACGCTGCTTTAATGCCTTTGTATCATGCTA
TTGCTTCCCGTATGGCTTTCATTTTCTCCTCCTTGTATAAATCCTGGTTGCTGTCTCTTTATGAGGAGTT
GTGGCCCGTTGTCAGGCAACGTGGCGTGGTGTGCACTGTGTTTGCTGACGCAACCCCCACTGGTTGGGGC
ATTGCCACCACCTGTCAGCTCCTTTCCGGGACTTTCGCTTTCCCCCTCCCTATTGCCACGGCGGAACTCA
TCGCCGCCTGCCTTGCCCGCTGCTGGACAGGGGCTCGGCTGTTGGGCACTGACAATTCCGTGGTGTTGTC
GGGGAAGCTGACGTCCTTTCCATGGCTGCTCGCCTGTGTTGCCACCTGGATTCTGCGCGGGACGTCCTTC
TGCTACGTCCCTTCGGCCCTCAATCCAGCGGACCTTCCTTCCCGCGGCCTGCTGCCGGCTCTGCGGCCTC
TTCCGCGTCTTCGCCTTCGCCCTCAGACGAGTCGGATCTCCCTTTGGGCCGCCTCCCCGCATCGGGAATT
CCCGCGGTTCGAATTCTACCGGGTAGGGGAGGCGCTTTTCCCAAGGCAGTCTGGAGCATGCGCTTTAGCA
GCCCCGCTGGGCACTTGGCGCTACACAAGTGGCCTCTGGCCTCGCACACATTCCACATCCACCGGTAGGC
GCCAACCGGCTCCGTTCTTTGGTGGCCCCTTCGCGCCACCTTCTACTCCTCCCCTAGTCAGGAAGTTCCC
CCCCGCCCCGCAGCTCGCGTCGTGCAGGACGTGACAAATGGAAGTAGCACGTCTCACTAGTCTCGTGCAG
ATGGACAGCACCGCTGAGCAATGGAAGCGGGTAGGCCTTTGGGGCAGCGGCCAATAGCAGCTTTGCTCCT
TCGCTTTCTGGGCTCAGAGGCTGGGAAGGGGTGGGTCCGGGGGCGGGCTCAGGGGCGGGCTCAGGGGCGG
GGCGGGCGCCCGAAGGTCCTCCGGAGGCCCGGCATTCTGCACGCTTCAAAAGCGCACGTCTGCCGCGCTG
TTCTCCTCTTCCTCATCTCCGGGCCTTTCGACCTCACGTGGCCACCATGAAAAAGCCTGAACTCACCGCG
ACGTCTGTCGAGAAGTTTCTGATCGAAAAGTTCGACAGCGTCTCCGACCTGATGCAGCTCTCGGAGGGCG
AAGAATCTCGTGCTTTCAGCTTCGATGTAGGAGGGCGTGGATATGTCCTGCGGGTAAATAGCTGCGCCGA
TGGTTTCTACAAAGATCGTTATGTTTATCGGCACTTTGCATCGGCCGCGCTCCCGATTCCGGAAGTGCTT
GACATTGGGGAATTTAGCGAGAGCCTGACCTATTGCATCTCCCGCCGTGCACAGGGTGTCACGTTGCAAG
ACCTGCCTGAAACCGAACTGCCCGCTGTTCTGCAGCCGGTCGCGGAGGCCATGGATGCGATCGCTGCGGC
CGATCTTAGCCAGACGAGCGGGTTCGGCCCATTCGGACCGCAAGGAATCGGTCAATACACTACATGGCGT
GATTTCATATGCGCGATTGCTGATCCCCATGTGTATCACTGGCAAACTGTGATGGACGACACCGTCAGTG
CGTCCGTCGCGCAGGCTCTCGATGAGCTGATGCTTTGGGCCGAGGACTGCCCCGAAGTCCGGCACCTCGT
GCACGCGGATTTCGGCTCCAACAATGTCCTGACGGACAATGGCCGCATAACAGCGGTCATTGACTGGAGC
GAGGCGATGTTCGGGGATTCCCAATACGAGGTCGCCAACATCTTCTTCTGGAGGCCGTGGTTGGCTTGTA
TGGAGCAGCAGACGCGCTACTTCGAGCGGAGGCATCCGGAGCTTGCAGGATCGCCGCGGCTCCGGGCGTA
TATGCTCCGCATTGGTCTTGACCAACTCTATCAGAGCTTGGTTGACGGCAATTTCGATGATGCAGCTTGG
GCGCAGGGTCGATGCGACGCAATCGTCCGATCCGGAGCCGGGACTGTCGGGCGTACACAAATCGCCCGCA
GAAGCGCGGCCGTCTGGACCGATGGCTGTGTAGAAGTACTCGCCGATAGTGGAAACCGACGCCCCAGCAC
TCGTCCGAGGGCAAAGGAATAGGGTACCTTTAAGACCAATGACTTACAAGGCAGCTGTAGATCTTAGCCA
CTTTTTAAAAGAAAAGGGGGGACTGGAAGGGCTAATTCACTCCCAACGAAGACAAGATCTGCTTTTTGCT
TGTACTGGGTCTCTCTGGTTAGACCAGATCTGAGCCTGGGAGCTCTCTGGCTAACTAGGGAACCCACTGC
TTAAGCCTCAATAAAGCTTGCCTTGAGTGCTTCAAGTAGTGTGTGCCCGTCTGTTGTGTGACTCTGGTAA
CTAGAGATCCCTCAGACCCTTTTAGTCAGTGTGGAAAATCTCTAGCAGTAGTAGTTCATGTCATCTTATT
ATTCAGTATTTATAACTTGCAAAGAAATGAATATCAGAGAGTGAGAGGAACTTGTTTATTGCAGCTTATA
ATGGTTACAAATAAAGCAATAGCATCACAAATTTCACAAATAAAGCATTTTTTTCACTGCATTCTAGTTG
TGGTTTGTCCAAACTCATCAATGTATCTTATCATGTCTGGCTCTAGCTATCCCGCCCCTAACTCCGCCCA
TCCCGCCCCTAACTCCGCCCAGTTCCGCCCATTCTCCGCCCCATGGCTGACTAATTTTTTTTATTTATGC
AGAGGCCGAGGCCGCCTCGGCCTCTGAGCTATTCCAGAAGTAGTGAGGAGGCTTTTTTGGAGGCCTAGGG
ACGTACCCAATTCGCCCTATAGTGAGTCGTATTACGCGCGCTCACTGGCCGTCGTTTTACAACGTCGTGA
CTGGGAAAACCCTGGCGTTACCCAACTTAATCGCCTTGCAGCACATCCCCCTTTCGCCAGCTGGCGTAAT
AGCGAAGAGGCCCGCACCGATCGCCCTTCCCAACAGTTGCGCAGCCTGAATGGCGAATGGG
[124 nt withheld, positions 7902-8025]
C
[91 nt withheld, positions 8027-8117]
A
[49 nt withheld, positions 8119-8167]
CCTTTGACGTTGGAGTCCACGTTCTTT
[37 nt withheld, positions 8195-8231]
ACCCTATCTCGGTCTATTCTTTTGATTTATAAGGGATTTTGCCGATTTCGGCCTATTGGTTAAAAAATGA
GCTGATTTAACAAAAATTTAACGCGAATTTTAACAAAATATTAACGCTTACAATTTAGGTGGCACTTTTC
GGGGAAATGTGCGCGGAACCCCTATTTGTTTATTTTTCTAAATACATTCAAATATGTATCCGCTCATGAG
ACAATAACCCTGATAAATGCTTCAATAATATTGAAAAAGGAAGAGTATGAGTATTCAACATTTCCGTGTC
GCCCTTATTCCCTTTTTTGCGGCATTTTGCCTTCCTGTTTTTGCTCACCCAGAAACGCTGGTGAAAGTAA
AAGATGCTGAAGATCAGTTGGGTGCACGAGTGGGTTACATCGAACTGGATCTCAACAGCGGTAAGATCCT
TGAGAGTTTTCGCCCCGAAGAACGTTTTCCAATGATGAGCACTTTTAAAGTTCTGCTATGTGGCGCGGTA
TTATCCCGTATTGACGCCGGGCAAGAGCAACTCGGTCGCCGCATACACTATTCTCAGAATGACTTGGTTG
AGTACTCACCAGTCACAGAAAAGCATCTTACGGATGGCATGACAGTAAGAGAATTATGCAGTGCTGCCAT
AACCATGAGTGATAACACTGCGGCCAACTTACTTCTGACAACGATCGGAGGACCGAAGGAGCTAACCGCT
TTTTTGCACAACATGGGGGATCATGTAACTCGCCTTGATCGTTGGGAACCGGAGCTGAATGAAGCCATAC
CAAACGACGAGCGTGACACCACGATGCCTGTAGCAATGGCAACAACGTTGCGCAAACTATTAACTGGCGA
ACTACTTACTCTAGCTTCCCGGCAACAATTAATAGACTGGATGGAGGCGGATAAAGTTGCAGGACCACTT
CTGCGCTCGGCCCTTCCGGCTGGCTGGTTTATTGCTGATAAATCTGGAGCCGGTGAGCGTGGGTCTCGCG
GTATCATTGCAGCACTGGGGCCAGATGGTAAGCCCTCCCGTATCGTAGTTATCTACACGACGGGGAGTCA
GGCAACTATGGATGAACGAAATAGACAGATCGCTGAGATAGGTGCCTCACTGATTAAGCATTGGTAACTG
TCAGACCAAGTTTACTCATATATACTTTAGATTGATTTAAAACTTCATTTTTAATTTAAAAGGATCTAGG
TGAAGATCCTTTTTGATAATCTCATGACCAAAATCCCTTAACGTGAGTTTTCGTTCCACTGAGCGTCAGA
CCCCGTAGAAAAGATCAAAGGATCTTCTTGAGATCCTTTTTTTCTGCGCGTAATCTGCTGCTTGCAAACA
AAAAAACCACCGCTACCAGCGGTGGTTTGTTTGCCGGATCAAGAGCTACCAACTCTTTTTCCGAAGGTAA
CTGGCTTCAGCAGAGCGCAGATACCAAATACTGTTCTTCTAGTGTAGCCGTAGTTAGGCCACCACTTCAA
GAACTCTGTAGCACCGCCTACATACCTCGCTCTGCTAATCCTGTTACCAGTGGCTGCTGCCAGTGGCGAT
AAGTCGTGTCTTACCGGGTTGGACTCAAGACGATAGTTACCGGATAAGGCGCAGCGGTCGGGCTGAACGG
GGGGTTCGTGCACACAGCCCAGCTTGGAGCGAACGACCTACACCGAACTGAGATACCTACAGCGTGAGCT
ATGAGAAAGCGCCACGCTTCCCGAAGAGAGAAAGGCGGACAGGTATCCGGTAAGCGGCAGGGTCGGAACA
GGAGAGCGCACGAGGGAGCTTCCAGGGGGAAACGCCTGGTATCTTTATAGTCCTGTCGGGTTTCGCCACC
TCTGACTTGAGCGTCGATTTTTGTGATGCTCGTCAGGGGGGCGGAGCCTATGGAAAAACGCCAGCAACGC
GGCCTTTTTACGGTTCCTGGCCTTTTGCTGGCCTTTTGCTCACATGTTCTTTCCTGCGTTATCCCCTGAT
TCTGTGGATAACCGTATTACCGCCTTTGAGTGAGCTGATACCGCTCGCCGCAGCCGAACGACCGAGCGCA
GCGAGTCAGTGAGCGAGGAAGCGGAAGAGCGCCCAATACGCAAACCGCCTCTCCCCGCGCGTTGGCCGAT
TCATTAATGCAGCTGGCACGACAGGTTTCCCGACTGGAAAGCGGGCAGTGAGCGCAACGCAATTAATGTG
AGTTAGCTCACTCATTAGGCACCCCAGGCTTTACACTTTATGCTTCCGGCTCGTATGTTGTGTGGAATTG
TGAGCGGATAACAATTTCACACAGGAAACAGCTATGACCATGATTACGCCAAGCGCGCAATTAACCCTCA
CTAAAGGGAACAAAAGCTGGAGCTGCAAGCTT
